Addgene plasmid #69343: SQ171fg/pRibo-T
Purpose: SQ171 fast growing strain supported by pRibo-T plasmid
Depositing lab: Michael Jewett. Depositing organization: Northwestern University. Publication: Protein synthesis by ribosomes with tethered subunits. Orelle C, Carlson ED, Szal T, Florin T, Jewett MC, Mankin AS. Nature. 2015 Jul 29. doi: 10.1038/nature14862. PubMed 26222032.
Backbone
  Vector backbone: pAM552
  Backbone size w/o insert (bp): 3015
  Total vector size (bp): 7480
  Vector type: Bacterial Expression
Growth in bacteria
  Bacterial resistance: Ampicillin, 100 μg/mL
  Growth temperature: 37°C
  Growth strain: SQ171fg
  Copy number: Unknown
Gene/Insert
  Gene/Insert name: Ribo-T
  Insert size (bp): 4465
Terms and licenses: Academic/Nonprofit Terms; Industry Terms: Not Available to Industry
Depositor comments: Please note that this plasmid may require a unique bacterial strain, so make sure to confirm that you can also obtain the appropriate growth strain. Please contact us or contact our distributors if you have any questions.
How to cite: SQ171fg/pRibo-T was a gift from Michael Jewett (Addgene plasmid # 69343 ; http://n2t.net/addgene:69343 ; RRID:Addgene_69343)
