[The description below was written by a language model from this plasmid's Addgene catalogue record.]
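Description:
SQ171fg/pRibo-T is a bacterial strain-plus-plasmid deposit: the fast-growing SQ171fg strain carrying, and supported by, the pRibo-T plasmid. pRibo-T is a bacterial expression construct of about 7.5 kb, built on the roughly 3.0 kb pAM552 backbone with an insert of about 4.5 kb named Ribo-T. It is selected with ampicillin. The record lists its copy number as unknown and does not state the origin of replication or the promoter driving the insert. No feature table is available, so the internal arrangement of the insert cannot be described in detail from the record.

The associated publication title indicates that Ribo-T is a ribosome with tethered subunits, meaning the small and large subunits are physically joined rather than free to dissociate and exchange. The insert size fits a ribosomal RNA-encoding cassette, although the record does not spell out its composition. The stated purpose, a strain "supported by" pRibo-T, implies that the host depends on this plasmid for its protein synthesis, which is why plasmid and strain are distributed together. The depositor comments likewise warn that the plasmid may require a unique bacterial strain for propagation.

The material serves as a source of the pRibo-T plasmid and of cells living on tethered ribosomes. It is a starting point for studying translation by ribosomes with linked subunits and for ribosome engineering work. The record itself gives no further applications. Distribution is limited to academic and nonprofit users.
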