>Addgene plasmid #69343 | SQ171fg/pRibo-T | addgene partial sequence | sequence record 127966 | pBAD-R 5'-GATTTAATCTGTATCAGG-3'
TTCGGCGTTGTAAGCTTAAGCTCACAACCCGAAGATGTTTCTTTCGATTCATCATCGTGTTGCGAAAATT
TGAGAGACTCACGAACAACTCTCGTTGTTCAGTGTTTCAATTTTCAGCTTGATCCAGATTTTTAAAGAGC
AAATATCTCAAACATCACCCGAAGATGAGTTTTGAGATATTAAGGTCGGCGACTTTCACTCACAAACCAG
CAAGTGGCGTCCCCTAGGGGATTCGAACCCCTGTTACCGCCGTGAAAGGGCGGTGTCCTGGGCCTCTAGA
CGAAGGGGACACGAAAATTGCTTATCACGCGTTGCGTGATATTTTCGTGTAGGGTGAGCTTTCATTAATA
GAAAGCGAACGGCCTTATTCTCTTCAGCCTCACTCCCAACGCGTAAACGCCTTGCTTTTCACTTTCTATC
AGACAATCTGTGTGAGCACTACAAAGTACGCTTCTTTAAGGTAAGGAGGTGATCCAACCGCAGGTTCCCC
TACGGTTACCTTGTTACGACTTCACCCCAGTCATGAATCACAAAGTGGTAAGCGCCCTCCTTTTTTTTTC
TGCGCTTACACACCCGGCCTATCAACGTCGTCGTCTTCAACGTTCCTTCAGGACCCTTAAAGGGTCAGGG
AGAACTCATCTCGGGGCAAGTTTCGTGCTTAGATGCTTTCAGCACTTATCTCTTCCGCATTTAGCTACCG
GG
